>Addgene plasmid #138110 | pYPQ230-STU | addgene full sequence | sequence record 272040 | Addgene NGS Result
TGGACCAGCCAGGACAGAAATGCCTCGACTTCGCTGCTACCCAAGGTTGCCGGGTGACGCACACCGTGGA
AACGGATGAAGGCACGAACCCAGTGGACATAAGCCTGTTCGGTTCGTAAGCTGTAATGCAAGTAGCGTAT
GCGCTCACGCAACTGGTCCAGAACCTTGACCGAACGCAGCGGTGGTAACGGCGCAGTGGCGGTTTTCATG
GCTTGTTATGACTGTTTTTTTGGGGTACAGTCTATGCCTCGGGCATCCAAGCAGCAAGCGCGTTACGCCG
TGGGTCGATGTTTGATGTTATGGAGCAGCAACGATGTTACGCAGCAGGGCAGTCGCCCTAAAACAAAGTT
AAACATTATGAGGGAAGCGGTGATCGCCGAAGTATCGACTCAACTATCAGAGGTAGTTGGCGTCATCGAG
CGCCATCTCGAACCGACGTTGCTGGCCGTACATTTGTACGGCTCCGCAGTTGATGGCGGCCTGAAGCCAC
ACAGTGATATTGATTTGCTGGTTACGGTGACCGTAAGGCTTGATGAAACAACGCGGCGAGCTTTGATCAA
CGACCTTTTGGAAACTTCGGCTTCCCCTGGAGAGAGCGAGATTCTCCGCGCTGTAGAAGTCACCATTGTT
GTGCACGACGACATCATTCCGTGGCGTTATCCAGCTAAGCGCGAACTGCAATTTGGAGAATGGCAGCGCA
ATGACATTCTTGCAGGTATCTTCGAGCCAGCCACGATCGACATTGATCTGGCTATCTTGCTGACAAAAGC
AAGAGAACATAGCGTTGCCTTGGTAGGTCCAGCGGCGGAGGAACTCTTTGATCCGGTTCCTGAACAGGAT
CTATTTGAGGCGCTAAATGAAACCTTAACGCTATGGAACTCGCCGCCCGACTGGGCTGGCGATGAGCGAA
ATGTAGTGCTTACGTTGTCCCGCATTTGGTACAGCGCAGTAACCGGCAAAATCGCGCCGAAGGATGTCGC
TGCCGACTGGGCAATGGAGCGCCTGCCGGCCCAGTATCAGCCCGTCATACTTGAAGCTAGACAGGCTTAT
CTTGGACAAGAAGAAGATCGCTTGGCCTCGCGCGCAGATCAGTTGGAAGAATTTGTCCACTACGTGAAAG
GCGAGATCACCAAGGTAGTCGGCAAATAACCCTCGAGCCACCCATGACCAAAATCCCTTAACGTGAGTTA
CGCGTCGTTCCACTGAGCGTCAGACCCCGTAGAAAAGATCAAAGGATCTTCTTGAGATCCTTTTTTTCTG
CGCGTAATCTGCTGCTTGCAAACAAAAAAACCACCGCTACCAGCGGTGGTTTGTTTGCCGGATCAAGAGC
TACCAACTCTTTTTCCGAAGGTAACTGGCTTCAGCAGAGCGCAGATACCAAATACTGTTCTTCTAGTGTA
GCCGTAGTTAGGCCACCACTTCAAGAACTCTGTAGCACCGCCTACATACCTCGCTCTGCTAATCCTGTTA
CCAGTGGCTGCTGCCAGTGGCGATAAGTCGTGTCTTACCGGGTTGGACTCAAGACGATAGTTACCGGATA
AGGCGCAGCGGTCGGGCTGAACGGGGGGTTCGTGCACACAGCCCAGCTTGGAGCGAACGACCTACACCGA
ACTGAGATACCTACAGCGTGAGCTATGAGAAAGCGCCACGCTTCCCGAAGGGAGAAAGGCGGACAGGTAT
CCGGTAAGCGGCAGGGTCGGAACAGGAGAGCGCACGAGGGAGCTTCCAGGGGGAAACGCCTGGTATCTTT
ATAGTCCTGTCGGGTTTCGCCACCTCTGACTTGAGCGTCGATTTTTGTGATGCTCGTCAGGGGGGCGGAG
CCTATGGAAAAACGCCAGCAACGCGGCCTTTTTACGGTTCCTGGCCTTTTGCTGGCCTTTTGCTCACATG
TTCTTTCCTGCGTTATCCCCTGATTCTGTGGATAACCGTATTACCGCCTTTGAGTGAGCTGATACCGCTC
GCCGCAGCCGAACGACCGAGCGCAGCGAGTCAGTGAGCGAGGAAGCGGAAGAGCGCCCAATACGCAAACC
GCCTCTCCCCGCGCGTTGGCCGATTCATTAATGCAGCTGGCACGACAGGTTTCCCGACTGGAAAGCGGGC
AGTGAGCGCAACGCAATTAATACGCGTACCGCGAGCCAGGAAGAGTTTGTAGAAACGCAAAAAGGCCATC
CGTCAGGATGGCCTTCTGCTTAGTTTGATGCCTGGCAGTTTATGGCGGGCGTCCTGCCCGCCACCCTCCG
GGCCGTTGCTTCACAACGTTCAAATCCGCTCCCGGCGGATTTGTCCTACTCAGGAGAGCGTTCACCGACA
AACAACAGATAAAACGAAAGGCCCAGTCTTCCGACTGAGCCTTTCGTTTTATTTGATGCCTGGCAGTTCC
CTACTCTCGCGTTAACGCTTGCATGGATGTTTTCCCAGTCACGACGTTGTAAAACGACGGCCAGTCTTAA
GCTCGGGCCCCAAATAATGATTTTATTTTGACTGATAGTGACCTGTTCGTTGCAACAAATTGATGAGCAA
TGCTTTTTTATAATGCCAACTTTGTACAAAAAAGCAGGCTCCGAATTCGCCCTTCACCATGGCTCCTAAG
AAGAAGCGGAAGGTTGGTATTCACGGGGTGCCTGCGGCTTCAAAGCTCGAGAAATTCACCAACTGTTATT
CGTTGAGCAAAACACTGCGGTTTAAAGCGATTCCAGTCGGCAAGACTCAAGAGAATATAGACAATAAGCG
GCTGTTGGTGGAAGATGAAAAGCGCGCGGAAGACTACAAAGGGGTGAAGAAGTTGTTGGACAGATACTAC
CTCTCTTTTATCAATGATGTCTTGCACTCAATCAAATTGAAGAATCTGAACAACTACATCTCCCTCTTCA
GAAAGAAAACAAGGACAGAAAAGGAGAATAAGGAACTTGAAAATTTGGAGATCAATCTGAGGAAAGAGAT
CGCGAAAGCCTTTAAAGGCAACGAAGGATACAAAAGTCTGTTCAAGAAGGATATAATTGAGACAATTTTG
CCAGAGTTCCTCGATGACAAGGACGAGATTGCGCTGGTCAATTCGTTCAACGGATTCACAACAGCATTCA
CAGGCTTCTTTGATAATCGGGAAAATATGTTCTCTGAGGAGGCAAAGTCCACTTCTATTGCGTTCAGGTG
TATCAATGAGAATCTCACTAGGTACATTTCCAACATGGATATCTTTGAGAAGGTTGACGCAATTTTTGAC
AAGCACGAAGTTCAGGAGATTAAGGAGAAGATCCTCAATTCCGATTATGACGTTGAGGACTTCTTCGAAG
GTGAGTTTTTTAATTTCGTGCTCACTCAAGAGGGTATCGACGTGTATAATGCGATCATCGGTGGGTTCGT
GACTGAGTCCGGTGAAAAGATTAAGGGATTGAACGAGTATATCAACCTTTACAACCAAAAGACGAAACAG
AAGCTGCCAAAGTTCAAGCCTCTTTACAAACAGGTTCTTTCAGACCGCGAGTCACTCTCGTTCTATGGGG
AGGGCTACACTTCGGATGAGGAAGTCCTGGAGGTGTTCAGGAATACTCTCAATAAGAATTCGGAGATTTT
CTCTTCTATAAAAAAACTGGAAAAGTTGTTTAAGAATTTTGACGAATACTCTAGCGCCGGCATATTTGTG
AAAAACGGCCCGGCCATATCAACGATAAGTAAAGATATCTTCGGCGAATGGAACGTGATCAGAGACAAAT
GGAACGCGGAGTATGACGATATTCACCTGAAGAAGAAGGCTGTCGTAACGGAGAAGTACGAGGATGATCG
CAGGAAAAGCTTCAAAAAGATCGGAAGTTTCAGCCTGGAACAGTTGCAGGAGTATGCTGACGCCGATCTT
AGCGTCGTCGAGAAGTTGAAGGAGATAATCATCCAAAAGGTCGACGAGATATATAAAGTCTATGGATCAA
GTGAAAAACTGTTCGACGCCGACTTCGTTTTGGAGAAGTCCCTGAAGAAGAACGACGCTGTTGTTGCCAT
TATGAAGGATCTGCTCGACAGCGTGAAGAGTTTCGAGAACTATATTAAGGCTTTTTTCGGGGAGGGGAAG
GAGACTAACAGAGATGAGTCCTTCTACGGAGACTTCGTCCTCGCGTACGATATACTCCTTAAGGTAGACC
ACATCTACGACGCAATCAGAAATTACGTGACACAAAAGCCGTACAGCAAGGACAAGTTCAAACTCTACTT
CCAGAACCCCCAGTTCATGGGCGGCTGGGACAAGGACAAGGAAACGGATTACAGGGCTACGATCCTGAGG
TATGGTTCAAAATACTACTTGGCGATTATGGACAAGAAGTACGCCAAGTGTCTCCAGAAGATTGACAAAG
ACGATGTCAATGGCAATTATGAGAAGATCAACTACAAGCTGCTTCCGGGTCCGAACAAGATGCTCCCAAA
GGTTTTCTTCAGCAAGAAATGGATGGCCTACTATAACCCAAGCGAGGACATCCAGAAGATTTATAAGAAC
GGTACGTTCAAGAAGGGCGACATGTTCAATCTTAACGACTGTCACAAGCTGATCGACTTCTTCAAAGACT
CAATTAGCCGGTACCCAAAGTGGTCTAACGCCTATGACTTCAACTTTTCGGAAACCGAGAAGTACAAGGA
TATAGCCGGATTTTATAGAGAGGTGGAAGAGCAGGGCTACAAGGTGTCATTCGAGTCCGCCAGCAAGAAG
GAAGTGGACAAGCTCGTGGAAGAGGGTAAGCTCTACATGTTCCAGATTTATAATAAAGACTTTAGCGATA
AGAGCCACGGGACACCTAATCTCCACACAATGTATTTCAAGCTGCTCTTCGACGAGAATAACCACGGCCA
AATCAGGTTGTCAGGAGGGGCTGAACTCTTCATGCGGCGCGCTAGCCTTAAGAAGGAGGAGCTTGTAGTC
CACCCTGCGAATAGTCCAATTGCGAATAAGAACCCGGACAATCCTAAAAAGACTACAACATTGAGCTACG
ACGTGTACAAGGATAAGAGGTTTTCCGAGGATCAGTACGAGCTCCACATCCCGATTGCGATCAACAAGTG
CCCAAAGAATATTTTCAAGATAAACACAGAGGTGCGTGTACTCCTGAAGCATGACGACAATCCTTACGTC
ATTGGGATTGATCGGGGCGAGAGGAACCTCCTCTATATTGTGGTGGTGGACGGGAAGGGGAACATAGTCG
AACAGTACTCCCTTAACGAAATAATTAACAATTTCAACGGCATCCGTATCAAGACCGACTACCATTCGTT
GCTGGACAAGAAGGAGAAGGAGAGATTTGAGGCGCGGCAAAATTGGACAAGTATCGAGAACATCAAGGAA
CTCAAAGCAGGTTATATCTCTCAAGTTGTGCATAAGATATGCGAGCTGGTTGAGAAGTATGACGCAGTGA
TCGCTCTTGAGGACCTCAACTCGGGCTTTAAGAATTCTAGAGTTAAAGTGGAGAAGCAGGTCTATCAAAA
GTTCGAGAAGATGCTTATAGATAAGCTCAACTACATGGTCGATAAGAAATCGAACCCATGTGCCACCGGC
GGCGCACTCAAAGGTTACCAAATAACAAACAAATTCGAGTCCTTCAAATCGATGAGTACTCAGAATGGGT
TCATATTTTATATACCGGCGTGGCTTACGTCTAAGATCGACCCGTCAACTGGTTTTGTCAACCTGTTGAA
GACGAAATACACGTCCATTGCCGATTCGAAAAAGTTCATATCTAGTTTTGATCGTATTATGTACGTCCCA
GAGGAAGATCTTTTCGAGTTTGCTCTCGACTACAAAAACTTTTCGCGGACCGATGCGGATTACATTAAAA
AATGGAAACTCTATTCGTACGGCAACAGAATCAGGATTTTTCGCAACCCTAAGAAGAATAACGTCTTTGA
TTGGGAGGAAGTTTGCTTGACTAGCGCGTACAAGGAGCTCTTTAATAAGTATGGCATTAACTACCAACAG
GGTGATATCAGAGCACTGCTTTGCGAACAATCTGACAAGGCTTTCTACTCATCCTTCATGGCTTTGATGA
GCCTGATGCTCCAGATGAGAAATTCAATTACAGGCAGAACCGACGTGGATTTCTTGATCTCCCCGGTTAA
AAATTCTGATGGCATCTTTTACGATAGCAGGAACTATGAAGCGCAAGAGAATGCGATTCTGCCAAAAAAT
GCAGACGCCAACGGTGCCTATAACATCGCCAGGAAAGTCCTGTGGGCGATCGGCCAGTTCAAAAAGGCCG
AAGACGAAAAATTGGACAAGGTCAAAATCGCTATCAGCAACAAAGAGTGGCTGGAGTATGCTCAGACATC
CGTAAAGCATAAGCGTCCTGCTGCCACCAAAAAGGCCGGACAGGCTAAGAAAAAGAAGTGAGACGACTAG
WGGSGGCCRCCRAMRWMCWAAAAAAAAAAAAAAAAAAAAAAAAAAAAAAAAAAAAAAAAAAAAAAAAAAA
AAAAAAAAAAAAAAAAAAATCCGGAAAGGGCGAATTCGCAACTTTGTATACAAAAGTTGAACGAGAAACG
TAAAATGATATAAATATCAATATATTAAATTAGATTTTGCATAAAAAACAGACTACATAATACTGTAAAA
CACAACATATCCAGTCACTATGCCATCCAGCTGATATCCCCTATAGTGAGTCGTATTACATGGTCATAGC
TGTTTCCTGGCAGCTCTGGCCCGTGTCTCAAAATCTCTGATGTTACATTGCACAAGATAAAAATATATCA
TCATGCCTCCTC
Features (pLannotate 1.2.2; 11 found; start..end, strand, type, name):
     96..119     +  promoter       Pc promoter (fragment): intI1 (promoter lies within the coding sequence); class 1 integron promoter
    295..351     +  CDS            GmR (fragment): gentamycin acetyltransferase; aacC1; confers resistance to gentamycin
    358..1146    +  CDS            aadA: S3AD_ECOLX - Experimental evidence at protein level: Swiss-Prot protein existence level 1. Mediates bacterial resistance to the antibiotics streptomycin and spectinomycin. From Escherichia coli.
   1242..1830    +  rep_origin     ori: high-copy-number ColE1/pMB1/pBR322/pUC origin of replication
   2013..2105    +  CDS            lacI (fragment): lac repressor; lacI; The lac repressor binds to the lac operator to inhibit transcription in E. coli. This inhibition can be relieved by adding lactose or isopropyl-β-D-thiogalactopyranoside (IPTG).
   2160..2187    -  terminator     rrnB T2 terminator: transcription terminator T2 from the E. coli rrnB gene
   2319..2362    +  terminator     rrnB T1 terminator: Escherichia coli rrnB; transcription terminator T1 from the E. coli rrnB gene
   2409..2445    -  CDS            lacZα (fragment): LacZα fragment of β-galactosidase; lacZ fragment
   2461..2560    +  protein_bind   attL1: mutant version of attL; recombination site for the Gateway® LR reaction LR Clonase™
   6479..6602    +  protein_bind   attR5: mutant version of attR; recombination site for the Gateway® LR reaction LR Clonase™
   6620..6638    -  promoter       T7 promoter: promoter for bacteriophage T7 RNA polymerase
