[The description below was written by a language model from this plasmid's Addgene catalogue record and pLannotate feature annotations shown in this document.]
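Description:
pYPQ230-STU is a Gateway entry clone built on the pYPQ167 backbone and intended for assembling plant CRISPR-Cas12a expression vectors. It is propagated in E. coli as a high-copy plasmid from a ColE1/pUC-type origin and selected with spectinomycin through the aadA gene, which also confers streptomycin resistance. The annotated fragments of a class 1 integron Pc promoter and a gentamicin acetyltransferase gene just upstream of aadA appear to be remnants of the resistance cassette's origin rather than functional markers. Short lacI and lacZα fragments likewise look like backbone leftovers. The rrnB T1 and T2 terminators sit upstream of the recombination cassette, where they typically insulate it from read-through transcription.

The payload lies between an attL1 site and an attR5 site. According to the catalogue entry it is a rice codon-optimized coding sequence for LbCas12a from Lachnospiraceae bacterium ND2006, carrying nuclear localization signals at both the N and C termini. The automated feature table does not annotate this coding region, but the roughly 3.9 kb unannotated interval between the two att sites is consistent with it. The insert deliberately lacks its own promoter and terminator, so expression depends on elements supplied after recombination. The attL1/attR5 pairing is the configuration used for multisite Gateway LR reactions, in which this entry clone is combined with a second, compatible entry clone and a destination vector. The record does not specify those partner plasmids, nor does it define the "STU" suffix. A T7 promoter is annotated just outside attR5 on the opposite strand. The plasmid was deposited with work on Cas12a orthologs and multiplexed genome editing in plants.
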