Addgene plasmid #138110: pYPQ230-STU
Purpose: Gateway entry plasmid (attL1 & attR5) expressing rice codon optimized LbCas12a without promoter and terminator
Depositing lab: Yiping Qi. Depositing organization: University of Maryland, College Park. Publication: Expanding the scope of plant genome engineering with Cas12a orthologs and highly multiplexable editing systems. Zhang Y, Ren Q, Tang X, Liu S, Malzahn AA, Zhou J, Wang J, Yin D, Pan C, Yuan M, Huang L, Yang H, Zhao Y, Fang Q, Zheng X, Tian L, Cheng Y, Le Y, McCoy B, Franklin L, Selengut JD, Mount SM, Que Q, Zhang Y, Qi Y. Nat Commun. 2021 Mar 29;12(1):1944. doi: 10.1038/s41467-021-22330-w. PubMed 33782402.
Backbone
  Vector backbone: pYPQ167
  Vector type: Plant Expression, CRISPR ; Gateway compatible Cas12a entry clone
Growth in bacteria
  Bacterial resistance: Spectinomycin, 50 μg/mL
  Growth temperature: 37°C
  Growth strain: DH5alpha
  Copy number: High Copy
Gene/Insert
  Gene/Insert name: LbCas12a
  Species: Lachnospiraceae bacterium ND2006
  Tag / fusion protein: NLS (N terminal on insert); NLS (C terminal on insert)
Terms and licenses: Academic/Nonprofit Terms; Industry Terms: Not Available to Industry
How to cite: pYPQ230-STU was a gift from Yiping Qi (Addgene plasmid # 138110 ; http://n2t.net/addgene:138110 ; RRID:Addgene_138110)
